>Addgene plasmid #124912 | sgMAPKAP1_1 | depositor full sequence | sequence record 238743 | Full Sequence
TGATGCGGTTTTGGCAGTACATCAATGGGCGTGGATAGCGGTTTGACTCACGGGGATTTCCAAGTCTCCA
CCCCATTGACGTCAATGGGAGTTTGTTTTGGCACCAAAATCAACGGGACTTTCCAAAATGTCGTAACAAC
TCCGCCCCATTGACGCAAATGGGCGGTAGGCGTGTACGGTGGGAGGTCTATATAAGCAGCGCGTTTTGCC
TGTACTGGGTCTCTCTGGTTAGACCAGATCTGAGCCTGGGAGCTCTCTGGCTAACTAGGGAACCCACTGC
TTAAGCCTCAATAAAGCTTGCCTTGAGTGCTTCAAGTAGTGTGTGCCCGTCTGTTGTGTGACTCTGGTAA
CTAGAGATCCCTCAGACCCTTTTAGTCAGTGTGGAAAATCTCTAGCAGTGGCGCCCGAACAGGGACTTGA
AAGCGAAAGGGAAACCAGAGGAGCTCTCTCGACGCAGGACTCGGCTTGCTGAAGCGCGCACGGCAAGAGG
CGAGGGGCGGCGACTGGTGAGTACGCCAAAAATTTTGACTAGCGGAGGCTAGAAGGAGAGAGATGGGTGC
GAGAGCGTCAGTATTAAGCGGGGGAGAATTAGATCGCGATGGGAAAAAATTCGGTTAAGGCCAGGGGGAA
AGAAAAAATATAAATTAAAACATATAGTATGGGCAAGCAGGGAGCTAGAACGATTCGCAGTTAATCCTGG
CCTGTTAGAAACATCAGAAGGCTGTAGACAAATACTGGGACAGCTACAACCATCCCTTCAGACAGGATCA
GAAGAACTTAGATCATTATATAATACAGTAGCAACCCTCTATTGTGTGCATCAAAGGATAGAGATAAAAG
ACACCAAGGAAGCTTTAGACAAGATAGAGGAAGAGCAAAACAAAAGTAAGACCACCGCACAGCAAGCGGC
CGCTGATCTTCAGACCTGGAGGAGGAGATATGAGGGACAATTGGAGAAGTGAATTATATAAATATAAAGT
AGTAAAAATTGAACCATTAGGAGTAGCACCCACCAAGGCAAAGAGAAGAGTGGTGCAGAGAGAAAAAAGA
GCAGTGGGAATAGGAGCTTTGTTCCTTGGGTTCTTGGGAGCAGCAGGAAGCACTATGGGCGCAGCGTCAA
TGACGCTGACGGTACAGGCCAGACAATTATTGTCTGGTATAGTGCAGCAGCAGAACAATTTGCTGAGGGC
TATTGAGGCGCAACAGCATCTGTTGCAACTCACAGTCTGGGGCATCAAGCAGCTCCAGGCAAGAATCCTG
GCTGTGGAAAGATACCTAAAGGATCAACAGCTCCTGGGGATTTGGGGTTGCTCTGGAAAACTCATTTGCA
CCACTGCTGTGCCTTGGAATGCTAGTTGGAGTAATAAATCTCTGGAACAGATTTGGAATCACACGACCTG
GATGGAGTGGGACAGAGAAATTAACAATTACACAAGCTTAATACACTCCTTAATTGAAGAATCGCAAAAC
CAGCAAGAAAAGAATGAACAAGAATTATTGGAATTAGATAAATGGGCAAGTTTGTGGAATTGGTTTAACA
TAACAAATTGGCTGTGGTATATAAAATTATTCATAATGATAGTAGGAGGCTTGGTAGGTTTAAGAATAGT
TTTTGCTGTACTTTCTATAGTGAATAGAGTTAGGCAGGGATATTCACCATTATCGTTTCAGACCCACCTC
CCAACCCCGAGGGGACCCGACAGGCCCGAAGGAATAGAAGAAGAAGGTGGAGAGAGAGACAGAGACAGAT
CCATTCGATTAGTGAACGGATCGGCACTGCGTGCGCCAATTCTGCAGACAAATGGCAGTATTCATCCACA
ATTTTAAAAGAAAAGGGGGGATTGGGGGGTACAGTGCAGGGGAAAGAATAGTAGACATAATAGCAACAGA
CATACAAACTAAAGAATTACAAAAACAAATTACAAAAATTCAAAATTTTCGGGTTTATTACAGGGACAGC
AGAGATCCAGTTTGGTTAATTAAGGTACCAAGGTCGGGCAGGAAGAGGGCCTATTTCCCATGATTCCTTC
ATATTTGCATATACGATACAAGGCTGTTAGAGAGATAATTAGAATTAATTTGACTGTAAACACAAAGATA
TTAGTACAAAATACGTGACGTAGAAAGTAATAATTTCTTGGGTAGTTTGCAGTTTTAAAATTATGTTTTA
AAATGGACTATCATATGCTTACCGTAACTTGAAAGTATTTCGATTTCTTGGCTTTATATATCTTGTGGAA
AGGACGAAACACCGTGAGGTAATATCGACTGACTGTTTTAGAGCTAGAAATAGCAAGTTAAAATAAGGCT
AGTCCGTTATCAACTTGAAAAAGTGGCACCGAGTCGGTGCTTTTTTGAATTCGCTAGCTAGGTCTTGAAA
GGAGTGGGAATTGGCTCCGGTGCCCGTCAGTGGGCAGAGCGCACATCGCCCACAGTCCCCGAGAAGTTGG
GGGGAGGGGTCGGCAATTGATCCGGTGCCTAGAGAAGGTGGCGCGGGGTAAACTGGGAAAGTGATGTCGT
GTACTGGCTCCGCCTTTTTCCCGAGGGTGGGGGAGAACCGTATATAAGTGCAGTAGTCGCCGTGAACGTT
CTTTTTCGCAACGGGTTTGCCGCCAGAACACAGGACCGGTTCTAGAGCGCTGCCACCATGGACAAGAAGT
ACAGCATCGGCCTGGACATCGGCACCAACTCTGTGGGCTGGGCCGTGATCACCGACGAGTACAAGGTGCC
CAGCAAGAAATTCAAGGTGCTGGGCAACACCGACCGGCACAGCATCAAGAAGAACCTGATCGGAGCCCTG
CTGTTCGACAGCGGCGAAACAGCCGAGGCCACCCGGCTGAAGAGAACCGCCAGAAGAAGATACACCAGAC
GGAAGAACCGGATCTGCTATCTGCAAGAGATCTTCAGCAACGAGATGGCCAAGGTGGACGACAGCTTCTT
CCACAGACTGGAAGAGTCCTTCCTGGTGGAAGAGGATAAGAAGCACGAGCGGCACCCCATCTTCGGCAAC
ATCGTGGACGAGGTGGCCTACCACGAGAAGTACCCCACCATCTACCACCTGAGAAAGAAACTGGTGGACA
GCACCGACAAGGCCGACCTGCGGCTGATCTATCTGGCCCTGGCCCACATGATCAAGTTCCGGGGCCACTT
CCTGATCGAGGGCGACCTGAACCCCGACAACAGCGACGTGGACAAGCTGTTCATCCAGCTGGTGCAGACC
TACAACCAGCTGTTCGAGGAAAACCCCATCAACGCCAGCGGCGTGGACGCCAAGGCCATCCTGTCTGCCA
GACTGAGCAAGAGCAGACGGCTGGAAAATCTGATCGCCCAGCTGCCCGGCGAGAAGAAGAATGGCCTGTT
CGGAAACCTGATTGCCCTGAGCCTGGGCCTGACCCCCAACTTCAAGAGCAACTTCGACCTGGCCGAGGAT
GCCAAACTGCAGCTGAGCAAGGACACCTACGACGACGACCTGGACAACCTGCTGGCCCAGATCGGCGACC
AGTACGCCGACCTGTTTCTGGCCGCCAAGAACCTGTCCGACGCCATCCTGCTGAGCGACATCCTGAGAGT
GAACACCGAGATCACCAAGGCCCCCCTGAGCGCCTCTATGATCAAGAGATACGACGAGCACCACCAGGAC
CTGACCCTGCTGAAAGCTCTCGTGCGGCAGCAGCTGCCTGAGAAGTACAAAGAGATTTTCTTCGACCAGA
GCAAGAACGGCTACGCCGGCTACATTGACGGCGGAGCCAGCCAGGAAGAGTTCTACAAGTTCATCAAGCC
CATCCTGGAAAAGATGGACGGCACCGAGGAACTGCTCGTGAAGCTGAACAGAGAGGACCTGCTGCGGAAG
CAGCGGACCTTCGACAACGGCAGCATCCCCCACCAGATCCACCTGGGAGAGCTGCACGCCATTCTGCGGC
GGCAGGAAGATTTTTACCCATTCCTGAAGGACAACCGGGAAAAGATCGAGAAGATCCTGACCTTCCGCAT
CCCCTACTACGTGGGCCCTCTGGCCAGGGGAAACAGCAGATTCGCCTGGATGACCAGAAAGAGCGAGGAA
ACCATCACCCCCTGGAACTTCGAGGAAGTGGTGGACAAGGGCGCTTCCGCCCAGAGCTTCATCGAGCGGA
TGACCAACTTCGATAAGAACCTGCCCAACGAGAAGGTGCTGCCCAAGCACAGCCTGCTGTACGAGTACTT
CACCGTGTATAACGAGCTGACCAAAGTGAAATACGTGACCGAGGGAATGAGAAAGCCCGCCTTCCTGAGC
GGCGAGCAGAAAAAGGCCATCGTGGACCTGCTGTTCAAGACCAACCGGAAAGTGACCGTGAAGCAGCTGA
AAGAGGACTACTTCAAGAAAATCGAGTGCTTCGACTCCGTGGAAATCTCCGGCGTGGAAGATCGGTTCAA
CGCCTCCCTGGGCACATACCACGATCTGCTGAAAATTATCAAGGACAAGGACTTCCTGGACAATGAGGAA
AACGAGGACATTCTGGAAGATATCGTGCTGACCCTGACACTGTTTGAGGACAGAGAGATGATCGAGGAAC
GGCTGAAAACCTATGCCCACCTGTTCGACGACAAAGTGATGAAGCAGCTGAAGCGGCGGAGATACACCGG
CTGGGGCAGGCTGAGCCGGAAGCTGATCAACGGCATCCGGGACAAGCAGTCCGGCAAGACAATCCTGGAT
TTCCTGAAGTCCGACGGCTTCGCCAACAGAAACTTCATGCAGCTGATCCACGACGACAGCCTGACCTTTA
AAGAGGACATCCAGAAAGCCCAGGTGTCCGGCCAGGGCGATAGCCTGCACGAGCACATTGCCAATCTGGC
CGGCAGCCCCGCCATTAAGAAGGGCATCCTGCAGACAGTGAAGGTGGTGGACGAGCTCGTGAAAGTGATG
GGCCGGCACAAGCCCGAGAACATCGTGATCGAAATGGCCAGAGAGAACCAGACCACCCAGAAGGGACAGA
AGAACAGCCGCGAGAGAATGAAGCGGATCGAAGAGGGCATCAAAGAGCTGGGCAGCCAGATCCTGAAAGA
ACACCCCGTGGAAAACACCCAGCTGCAGAACGAGAAGCTGTACCTGTACTACCTGCAGAATGGGCGGGAT
ATGTACGTGGACCAGGAACTGGACATCAACCGGCTGTCCGACTACGATGTGGACCATATCGTGCCTCAGA
GCTTTCTGAAGGACGACTCCATCGACAACAAGGTGCTGACCAGAAGCGACAAGAACCGGGGCAAGAGCGA
CAACGTGCCCTCCGAAGAGGTCGTGAAGAAGATGAAGAACTACTGGCGGCAGCTGCTGAACGCCAAGCTG
ATTACCCAGAGAAAGTTCGACAATCTGACCAAGGCCGAGAGAGGCGGCCTGAGCGAACTGGATAAGGCCG
GCTTCATCAAGAGACAGCTGGTGGAAACCCGGCAGATCACAAAGCACGTGGCACAGATCCTGGACTCCCG
GATGAACACTAAGTACGACGAGAATGACAAGCTGATCCGGGAAGTGAAAGTGATCACCCTGAAGTCCAAG
CTGGTGTCCGATTTCCGGAAGGATTTCCAGTTTTACAAAGTGCGCGAGATCAACAACTACCACCACGCCC
ACGACGCCTACCTGAACGCCGTCGTGGGAACCGCCCTGATCAAAAAGTACCCTAAGCTGGAAAGCGAGTT
CGTGTACGGCGACTACAAGGTGTACGACGTGCGGAAGATGATCGCCAAGAGCGAGCAGGAAATCGGCAAG
GCTACCGCCAAGTACTTCTTCTACAGCAACATCATGAACTTTTTCAAGACCGAGATTACCCTGGCCAACG
GCGAGATCCGGAAGCGGCCTCTGATCGAGACAAACGGCGAAACCGGGGAGATCGTGTGGGATAAGGGCCG
GGATTTTGCCACCGTGCGGAAAGTGCTGAGCATGCCCCAAGTGAATATCGTGAAAAAGACCGAGGTGCAG
ACAGGCGGCTTCAGCAAAGAGTCTATCCTGCCCAAGAGGAACAGCGATAAGCTGATCGCCAGAAAGAAGG
ACTGGGACCCTAAGAAGTACGGCGGCTTCGACAGCCCCACCGTGGCCTATTCTGTGCTGGTGGTGGCCAA
AGTGGAAAAGGGCAAGTCCAAGAAACTGAAGAGTGTGAAAGAGCTGCTGGGGATCACCATCATGGAAAGA
AGCAGCTTCGAGAAGAATCCCATCGACTTTCTGGAAGCCAAGGGCTACAAAGAAGTGAAAAAGGACCTGA
TCATCAAGCTGCCTAAGTACTCCCTGTTCGAGCTGGAAAACGGCCGGAAGAGAATGCTGGCCTCTGCCGG
CGAACTGCAGAAGGGAAACGAACTGGCCCTGCCCTCCAAATATGTGAACTTCCTGTACCTGGCCAGCCAC
TATGAGAAGCTGAAGGGCTCCCCCGAGGATAATGAGCAGAAACAGCTGTTTGTGGAACAGCACAAGCACT
ACCTGGACGAGATCATCGAGCAGATCAGCGAGTTCTCCAAGAGAGTGATCCTGGCCGACGCTAATCTGGA
CAAAGTGCTGTCCGCCTACAACAAGCACCGGGATAAGCCCATCAGAGAGCAGGCCGAGAATATCATCCAC
CTGTTTACCCTGACCAATCTGGGAGCCCCTGCCGCCTTCAAGTACTTTGACACCACCATCGACCGGAAGA
GGTACACCAGCACCAAAGAGGTGCTGGACGCCACCCTGATCCACCAGAGCATCACCGGCCTGTACGAGAC
ACGGATCGACCTGTCTCAGCTGGGAGGCGACAAGCGACCTGCCGCCACAAAGAAGGCTGGACAGGCTAAG
AAGAAGAAAGATTACAAAGACGATGACGATAAGGGATCCGGCGCAACAAACTTCTCTCTGCTGAAACAAG
CCGGAGATGTCGAAGAGAATCCTGGACCGACCGAGTACAAGCCCACGGTGCGCCTCGCCACCCGCGACGA
CGTCCCCAGGGCCGTACGCACCCTCGCCGCCGCGTTCGCCGACTACCCCGCCACGCGCCACACCGTCGAT
CCGGACCGCCACATCGAGCGGGTCACCGAGCTGCAAGAACTCTTCCTCACGCGCGTCGGGCTCGACATCG
GCAAGGTGTGGGTCGCGGACGACGGCGCCGCGGTGGCGGTCTGGACCACGCCGGAGAGCGTCGAAGCGGG
GGCGGTGTTCGCCGAGATCGGCCCGCGCATGGCCGAGTTGAGCGGTTCCCGGCTGGCCGCGCAGCAACAG
ATGGAAGGCCTCCTGGCGCCGCACCGGCCCAAGGAGCCCGCGTGGTTCCTGGCCACCGTCGGAGTCTCGC
CCGACCACCAGGGCAAGGGTCTGGGCAGCGCCGTCGTGCTCCCCGGAGTGGAGGCGGCCGAGCGCGCCGG
GGTGCCCGCCTTCCTGGAGACCTCCGCGCCCCGCAACCTCCCCTTCTACGAGCGGCTCGGCTTCACCGTC
ACCGCCGACGTCGAGGTGCCCGAAGGACCGCGCACCTGGTGCATGACCCGCAAGCCCGGTGCCTGAACGC
GTTAAGTCGACAATCAACCTCTGGATTACAAAATTTGTGAAAGATTGACTGGTATTCTTAACTATGTTGC
TCCTTTTACGCTATGTGGATACGCTGCTTTAATGCCTTTGTATCATGCTATTGCTTCCCGTATGGCTTTC
ATTTTCTCCTCCTTGTATAAATCCTGGTTGCTGTCTCTTTATGAGGAGTTGTGGCCCGTTGTCAGGCAAC
GTGGCGTGGTGTGCACTGTGTTTGCTGACGCAACCCCCACTGGTTGGGGCATTGCCACCACCTGTCAGCT
CCTTTCCGGGACTTTCGCTTTCCCCCTCCCTATTGCCACGGCGGAACTCATCGCCGCCTGCCTTGCCCGC
TGCTGGACAGGGGCTCGGCTGTTGGGCACTGACAATTCCGTGGTGTTGTCGGGGAAATCATCGTCCTTTC
CTTGGCTGCTCGCCTGTGTTGCCACCTGGATTCTGCGCGGGACGTCCTTCTGCTACGTCCCTTCGGCCCT
CAATCCAGCGGACCTTCCTTCCCGCGGCCTGCTGCCGGCTCTGCGGCCTCTTCCGCGTCTTCGCCTTCGC
CCTCAGACGAGTCGGATCTCCCTTTGGGCCGCCTCCCCGCGTCGACTTTAAGACCAATGACTTACAAGGC
AGCTGTAGATCTTAGCCACTTTTTAAAAGAAAAGGGGGGACTGGAAGGGCTAATTCACTCCCAACGAAGA
CAAGATCTGCTTTTTGCTTGTACTGGGTCTCTCTGGTTAGACCAGATCTGAGCCTGGGAGCTCTCTGGCT
AACTAGGGAACCCACTGCTTAAGCCTCAATAAAGCTTGCCTTGAGTGCTTCAAGTAGTGTGTGCCCGTCT
GTTGTGTGACTCTGGTAACTAGAGATCCCTCAGACCCTTTTAGTCAGTGTGGAAAATCTCTAGCAGGGCC
CGTTTAAACCCGCTGATCAGCCTCGACTGTGCCTTCTAGTTGCCAGCCATCTGTTGTTTGCCCCTCCCCC
GTGCCTTCCTTGACCCTGGAAGGTGCCACTCCCACTGTCCTTTCCTAATAAAATGAGGAAATTGCATCGC
ATTGTCTGAGTAGGTGTCATTCTATTCTGGGGGGTGGGGTGGGGCAGGACAGCAAGGGGGAGGATTGGGA
AGACAATAGCAGGCATGCTGGGGATGCGGTGGGCTCTATGGCTTCTGAGGCGGAAAGAACCAGCTGGGGC
TCTAGGGGGTATCCCC
[124 nt withheld, positions 8697-8820]
C
[91 nt withheld, positions 8822-8912]
A
[49 nt withheld, positions 8914-8962]
CCTTTGACGTTGGAGTCCACGTTCTTT
[37 nt withheld, positions 8990-9026]
ACCCTATCTCGGTCTATTCTTTTGATTTATAAGGGATTTTGCCGATTTCGGCCTATTGGTTAAAAAATGA
GCTGATTTAACAAAAATTTAACGCGAATTAATTCTGTGGAATGTGTGTCAGTTAGGGTGTGGAAAGTCCC
CAGGCTCCCCAGCAGGCAGAAGTATGCAAAGCATGCATCTCAATTAGTCAGCAACCAGGTGTGGAAAGTC
CCCAGGCTCCCCAGCAGGCAGAAGTATGCAAAGCATGCATCTCAATTAGTCAGCAACCATAGTCCCGCCC
CTAACTCCGCCCATCCCGCCCCTAACTCCGCCCAGTTCCGCCCATTCTCCGCCCCATGGCTGACTAATTT
TTTTTATTTATGCAGAGGCCGAGGCCGCCTCTGCCTCTGAGCTATTCCAGAAGTAGTGAGGAGGCTTTTT
TGGAGGCCTAGGCTTTTGCAAAAAGCTCCCGGGAGCTTGTATATCCATTTTCGGATCTGATCAGCACGTG
TTGACAATTAATCATCGGCATAGTATATCGGCATAGTATAATACGACAAGGTGAGGAACTAAACCATGGC
CAAGTTGACCAGTGCCGTTCCGGTGCTCACCGCGCGCGACGTCGCCGGAGCGGTCGAGTTCTGGACCGAC
CGGCTCGGGTTCTCCCGGGACTTCGTGGAGGACGACTTCGCCGGTGTGGTCCGGGACGACGTGACCCTGT
TCATCAGCGCGGTCCAGGACCAGGTGGTGCCGGACAACACCCTGGCCTGGGTGTGGGTGCGCGGCCTGGA
CGAGCTGTACGCCGAGTGGTCGGAGGTCGTGTCCACGAACTTCCGGGACGCCTCCGGGCCGGCCATGACC
GAGATCGGCGAGCAGCCGTGGGGGCGGGAGTTCGCCCTGCGCGACCCGGCCGGCAACTGCGTGCACTTCG
TGGCCGAGGAGCAGGACTGACACGTGCTACGAGATTTCGATTCCACCGCCGCCTTCTATGAAAGGTTGGG
CTTCGGAATCGTTTTCCGGGACGCCGGCTGGATGATCCTCCAGCGCGGGGATCTCATGCTGGAGTTCTTC
GCCCACCCCAACTTGTTTATTGCAGCTTATAATGGTTACAAATAAAGCAATAGCATCACAAATTTCACAA
ATAAAGCATTTTTTTCACTGCATTCTAGTTGTGGTTTGTCCAAACTCATCAATGTATCTTATCATGTCTG
TATACCGTCGACCTCTAGCTAGAGCTTGGCGTAATCATGGTCATAGCTGTTTCCTGTGTGAAATTGTTAT
CCGCTCACAATTCCACACAACATACGAGCCGGAAGCATAAAGTGTAAAGCCTGGGGTGCCTAATGAGTGA
GCTAACTCACATTAATTGCGTTGCGCTCACTGCCCGCTTTCCAGTCGGGAAACCTGTCGTGCCAGCTGCA
TTAATGAATCGGCCAACGCGCGGGGAGAGGCGGTTTGCGTATTGGGCGCTCTTCCGCTTCCTCGCTCACT
GACTCGCTGCGCTCGGTCGTTCGGCTGCGGCGAGCGGTATCAGCTCACTCAAAGGCGGTAATACGGTTAT
CCACAGAATCAGGGGATAACGCAGGAAAGAACATGTGAGCAAAAGGCCAGCAAAAGGCCAGGAACCGTAA
AAAGGCCGCGTTGCTGGCGTTTTTCCATAGGCTCCGCCCCCCTGACGAGCATCACAAAAATCGACGCTCA
AGTCAGAGGTGGCGAAACCCGACAGGACTATAAAGATACCAGGCGTTTCCCCCTGGAAGCTCCCTCGTGC
GCTCTCCTGTTCCGACCCTGCCGCTTACCGGATACCTGTCCGCCTTTCTCCCTTCGGGAAGCGTGGCGCT
TTCTCATAGCTCACGCTGTAGGTATCTCAGTTCGGTGTAGGTCGTTCGCTCCAAGCTGGGCTGTGTGCAC
GAACCCCCCGTTCAGCCCGACCGCTGCGCCTTATCCGGTAACTATCGTCTTGAGTCCAACCCGGTAAGAC
ACGACTTATCGCCACTGGCAGCAGCCACTGGTAACAGGATTAGCAGAGCGAGGTATGTAGGCGGTGCTAC
AGAGTTCTTGAAGTGGTGGCCTAACTACGGCTACACTAGAAGAACAGTATTTGGTATCTGCGCTCTGCTG
AAGCCAGTTACCTTCGGAAAAAGAGTTGGTAGCTCTTGATCCGGCAAACAAACCACCGCTGGTAGCGGTG
GTTTTTTTGTTTGCAAGCAGCAGATTACGCGCAGAAAAAAAGGATCTCAAGAAGATCCTTTGATCTTTTC
TACGGGGTCTGACGCTCAGTGGAACGAAAACTCACGTTAAGGGATTTTGGTCATGAGATTATCAAAAAGG
ATCTTCACCTAGATCCTTTTAAATTAAAAATGAAGTTTTAAATCAATCTAAAGTATATATGAGTAAACTT
GGTCTGACAGTTACCAATGCTTAATCAGTGAGGCACCTATCTCAGCGATCTGTCTATTTCGTTCATCCAT
AGTTGCCTGACTCCCCGTCGTGTAGATAACTACGATACGGGAGGGCTTACCATCTGGCCCCAGTGCTGCA
ATGATACCGCGAGACCCACGCTCACCGGCTCCAGATTTATCAGCAATAAACCAGCCAGCCGGAAGGGCCG
AGCGCAGAAGTGGTCCTGCAACTTTATCCGCCTCCATCCAGTCTATTAATTGTTGCCGGGAAGCTAGAGT
AAGTAGTTCGCCAGTTAATAGTTTGCGCAACGTTGTTGCCATTGCTACAGGCATCGTGGTGTCACGCTCG
TCGTTTGGTATGGCTTCATTCAGCTCCGGTTCCCAACGATCAAGGCGAGTTACATGATCCCCCATGTTGT
GCAAAAAAGCGGTTAGCTCCTTCGGTCCTCCGATCGTTGTCAGAAGTAAGTTGGCCGCAGTGTTATCACT
CATGGTTATGGCAGCACTGCATAATTCTCTTACTGTCATGCCATCCGTAAGATGCTTTTCTGTGACTGGT
GAGTACTCAACCAAGTCATTCTGAGAATAGTGTATGCGGCGACCGAGTTGCTCTTGCCCGGCGTCAATAC
GGGATAATACCGCGCCACATAGCAGAACTTTAAAAGTGCTCATCATTGGAAAACGTTCTTCGGGGCGAAA
ACTCTCAAGGATCTTACCGCTGTTGAGATCCAGTTCGATGTAACCCACTCGTGCACCCAACTGATCTTCA
GCATCTTTTACTTTCACCAGCGTTTCTGGGTGAGCAAAAACAGGAAGGCAAAATGCCGCAAAAAAGGGAA
TAAGGGCGACACGGAAATGTTGAATACTCATACTCTTCCTTTTTCAATATTATTGAAGCATTTATCAGGG
TTATTGTCTCATGAGCGGATACATATTTGAATGTATTTAGAAAAATAAACAAATAGGGGTTCCGCGCACA
TTTCCCCGAAAAGTGCCACCTGACGTCGACGGATCGGGAGATCTCCCGATCCCCTATGGTGCACTCTCAG
TACAATCTGCTCTGATGCCGCATAGTTAAGCCAGTATCTGCTCCCTGCTTGTGTGTTGGAGGTCGCTGAG
TAGTGCGCGAGCAAAATTTAAGCTACAACAAGGCAAGGCTTGACCGACAATTGCATGAAGAATCTGCTTA
GGGTTAGGCGTTTTGCGCTGCTTCGCGATGTACGGGCCAGATATACGCGTTGACATTGATTATTGACTAG
TTATTAATAGTAATCAATTACGGGGTCATTAGTTCATAGCCCATATATGGAGTTCCGCGTTACATAACTT
ACGGTAAATGGCCCGCCTGGCTGACCGCCCAACGACCCCCGCCCATTGACGTCAATAATGACGTATGTTC
CCATAGTAACGCCAATAGGGACTTTCCATTGACGTCAATGGGTGGAGTATTTACGGTAAACTGCCCACTT
GGCAGTACATCAAGTGTATCATATGCCAAGTACGCCCCCTATTGACGTCAATGACGGTAAATGGCCCGCC
TGGCATTATGCCCAGTACATGACCTTATGGGACTTTCCTACTTGGCAGTACATCTACGTATTAGTCATCG
CTATTACCATGG
Features (pLannotate 1.2.2; 33 found; start..end, strand, type, name):
    217..397     +  LTR            5' LTR (truncated): truncated 5' long terminal repeat (LTR) from HIV-1
    444..569     +  misc_feature   HIV-1 Ψ: packaging signal of human immunodeficiency virus type 1
    553..916     +  CDS            HIV-1 gag (fragment): gag protein from human immunodeficiency virus 1; gag
   1062..1295    +  misc_feature   RRE: The Rev response element (RRE) of HIV-1 allows for Rev-dependent mRNA export from the nucleus to the cytoplasm.
   1672..1772    +  CDS            Rev (fragment): human immunodeficiency virus 1 (HIV-1) Rev protein; rev; enhances nuclear export of unspliced and incompletely spliced viral mRNAs
   1822..1939    +  misc_feature   cPPT/CTS: central polypurine tract and central termination sequence of HIV-1
   2005..2245    +  promoter       U6 promoter: RNA polymerase III promoter for human U6 snRNA
   2275..2350    +  misc_RNA       gRNA scaffold: guide RNA scaffold for the Streptococcus pyogenes CRISPR/Cas9 system
   2368..2386    +  CDS            small t antigen (fragment): SV40 (simian virus 40) small t antigen
   2412..2623    +  promoter       EF-1α core promoter: core promoter for human elongation factor EF-1α
   2648..6751    +  CDS            Cas9: Cas9 (Csn1) endonuclease from the Streptococcus pyogenes Type II CRISPR/Cas system generates RNA-guided double strand breaks in DNA
   6889..7486    +  CDS            PuroR (fragment): puromycin N-acetyltransferase; pac from Streptomyces; confers resistance to puromycin
   7502..8090    +  misc_feature   WPRE: woodchuck hepatitis virus posttranscriptional regulatory element
   8141..8160    +  misc_feature   cPPT/CTS (fragment): central polypurine tract and central termination sequence of HIV-1
   8162..8395    +  LTR            3' LTR (ΔU3): self-inactivating 3' long terminal repeat (LTR) from HIV-1
   8427..8651    +  polyA_signal   bGH poly(A) signal: bovine growth hormone polyadenylation signal
   8655..8676    +  promoter       SV40 promoter (fragment): SV40 enhancer and early promoter
   8697..9125    +  rep_origin     f1 ori (sequence partly withheld): f1 bacteriophage origin of replication; arrow indicates direction of (+) strand synthesis
   9139..9468    +  promoter       SV40 promoter: SV40 enhancer and early promoter
   9516..9563    +  promoter       EM7 promoter: synthetic bacterial promoter&nbsp
   9582..9956    +  CDS            BleoR: antibiotic-binding protein; Sh ble from Streptoalloteichus hindustanus; confers resistance to bleomycin, phleomycin, and Zeocin™
   9966..10091   +  CDS            ble (fragment): BLE_KLEPN - Experimental evidence at protein level: Swiss-Prot protein existence level 1. Binding protein with a strong affinity to the bleomycin family of antibiotics. Binds to CL990; an antimitotic-antibiotic compound. From Klebsiella pneumoniae.
  10086..10207   +  polyA_signal   SV40 poly(A) signal: SV40 polyadenylation signal
  10278..10300   -  protein_bind   lac operator (fragment): The lac repressor binds to the lac operator to inhibit transcription in E. coli. This inhibition can be relieved by adding lactose or isopropyl-β-D-thiogalactopyranoside (IPTG). lac repressor encoded by lacI
  10304..10334   -  promoter       lac promoter: promoter for the E. coli lac operon
  10349..10370   -  protein_bind   CAP binding site: CAP binding activates transcription in the presence of cAMP. E. coli catabolite activator protein
  10383..10475   -  CDS            lacI (fragment): lac repressor; lacI; The lac repressor binds to the lac operator to inhibit transcription in E. coli. This inhibition can be relieved by adding lactose or isopropyl-β-D-thiogalactopyranoside (IPTG).
  10658..11246   -  rep_origin     ori: high-copy-number ColE1/pMB1/pBR322/pUC origin of replication
  11417..12277   -  CDS            AmpR: β-lactamase; bla; confers resistance to ampicillin, carbenicillin, and related antibiotics
  12278..12382   -  promoter       AmpR promoter: bla
  12441..12493   -  misc_feature   bom (fragment): basis of mobility region from pBR322
  12648..13027   +  enhancer       CMV enhancer: human cytomegalovirus immediate early enhancer
  13028..199     +  promoter       CMV promoter (across the origin): human cytomegalovirus (CMV) immediate early promoter
