>Addgene plasmid #124912 | sgMAPKAP1_1 | addgene full sequence | sequence record 244698 | Addgene NGS Result
GTGGTATATAAAATTATTCATAATGATAGTAGGAGGCTTGGTAGGTTTAAGAATAGTTTTTGCTGTACTT
TCTATAGTGAATAGAGTTAGGCAGGGATATTCACCATTATCGTTTCAGACCCACCTCCCAACCCCGAGGG
GACCCGACAGGCCCGAAGGAATAGAAGAAGAAGGTGGAGAGAGAGACAGAGACAGATCCATTCGATTAGT
GAACGGATCGGCACTGCGTGCGCCAATTCTGCAGACAAATGGCAGTATTCATCCACAATTTTAAAAGAAA
AGGGGGGATTGGGGGGTACAGTGCAGGGGAAAGAATAGTAGACATAATAGCAACAGACATACAAACTAAA
GAATTACAAAAACAAATTACAAAAATTCAAAATTTTCGGGTTTATTACAGGGACAGCAGAGATCCAGTTT
GGTTAATTAAGGTACCGAGGGCCTATTTCCCATGATTCCTTCATATTTGCATATACGATACAAGGCTGTT
AGAGAGATAATTAGAATTAATTTGACTGTAAACACAAAGATATTAGTACAAAATACGTGACGTAGAAAGT
AATAATTTCTTGGGTAGTTTGCAGTTTTAAAATTATGTTTTAAAATGGACTATCATATGCTTACCGTAAC
TTGAAAGTATTTCGATTTCTTGGCTTTATATATCTTGTGGAAAGGACGAAACACCGTGAGGTAATATCGA
CTGACTGTTTTAGAGCTAGAAATAGCAAGTTAAAATAAGGCTAGTCCGTTATCAACTTGAAAAAGTGGCA
CCGAGTCGGTGCTTTTTTGAATTCGCTAGCTAGGTCTTGAAAGGAGTGGGAATTGGCTCCGGTGCCCGTC
AGTGGGCAGAGCGCACATCGCCCACAGTCCCCGAGAAGTTGGGGGGAGGGGTCGGCAATTGATCCGGTGC
CTAGAGAAGGTGGCGCGGGGTAAACTGGGAAAGTGATGTCGTGTACTGGCTCCGCCTTTTTCCCGAGGGT
GGGGGAGAACCGTATATAAGTGCAGTAGTCGCCGTGAACGTTCTTTTTCGCAACGGGTTTGCCGCCAGAA
CACAGGACCGGTTCTAGAGCGCTGCCACCATGGACAAGAAGTACAGCATCGGCCTGGACATCGGCACCAA
CTCTGTGGGCTGGGCCGTGATCACCGACGAGTACAAGGTGCCCAGCAAGAAATTCAAGGTGCTGGGCAAC
ACCGACCGGCACAGCATCAAGAAGAACCTGATCGGAGCCCTGCTGTTCGACAGCGGCGAAACAGCCGAGG
CCACCCGGCTGAAGAGAACCGCCAGAAGAAGATACACCAGACGGAAGAACCGGATCTGCTATCTGCAAGA
GATCTTCAGCAACGAGATGGCCAAGGTGGACGACAGCTTCTTCCACAGACTGGAAGAGTCCTTCCTGGTG
GAAGAGGATAAGAAGCACGAGCGGCACCCCATCTTCGGCAACATCGTGGACGAGGTGGCCTACCACGAGA
AGTACCCCACCATCTACCACCTGAGAAAGAAACTGGTGGACAGCACCGACAAGGCCGACCTGCGGCTGAT
CTATCTGGCCCTGGCCCACATGATCAAGTTCCGGGGCCACTTCCTGATCGAGGGCGACCTGAACCCCGAC
AACAGCGACGTGGACAAGCTGTTCATCCAGCTGGTGCAGACCTACAACCAGCTGTTCGAGGAAAACCCCA
TCAACGCCAGCGGCGTGGACGCCAAGGCCATCCTGTCTGCCAGACTGAGCAAGAGCAGACGGCTGGAAAA
TCTGATCGCCCAGCTGCCCGGCGAGAAGAAGAATGGCCTGTTCGGAAACCTGATTGCCCTGAGCCTGGGC
CTGACCCCCAACTTCAAGAGCAACTTCGACCTGGCCGAGGATGCCAAACTGCAGCTGAGCAAGGACACCT
ACGACGACGACCTGGACAACCTGCTGGCCCAGATCGGCGACCAGTACGCCGACCTGTTTCTGGCCGCCAA
GAACCTGTCCGACGCCATCCTGCTGAGCGACATCCTGAGAGTGAACACCGAGATCACCAAGGCCCCCCTG
AGCGCCTCTATGATCAAGAGATACGACGAGCACCACCAGGACCTGACCCTGCTGAAAGCTCTCGTGCGGC
AGCAGCTGCCTGAGAAGTACAAAGAGATTTTCTTCGACCAGAGCAAGAACGGCTACGCCGGCTACATTGA
CGGCGGAGCCAGCCAGGAAGAGTTCTACAAGTTCATCAAGCCCATCCTGGAAAAGATGGACGGCACCGAG
GAACTGCTCGTGAAGCTGAACAGAGAGGACCTGCTGCGGAAGCAGCGGACCTTCGACAACGGCAGCATCC
CCCACCAGATCCACCTGGGAGAGCTGCACGCCATTCTGCGGCGGCAGGAAGATTTTTACCCATTCCTGAA
GGACAACCGGGAAAAGATCGAGAAGATCCTGACCTTCCGCATCCCCTACTACGTGGGCCCTCTGGCCAGG
GGAAACAGCAGATTCGCCTGGATGACCAGAAAGAGCGAGGAAACCATCACCCCCTGGAACTTCGAGGAAG
TGGTGGACAAGGGCGCTTCCGCCCAGAGCTTCATCGAGCGGATGACCAACTTCGATAAGAACCTGCCCAA
CGAGAAGGTGCTGCCCAAGCACAGCCTGCTGTACGAGTACTTCACCGTGTATAACGAGCTGACCAAAGTG
AAATACGTGACCGAGGGAATGAGAAAGCCCGCCTTCCTGAGCGGCGAGCAGAAAAAGGCCATCGTGGACC
TGCTGTTCAAGACCAACCGGAAAGTGACCGTGAAGCAGCTGAAAGAGGACTACTTCAAGAAAATCGAGTG
CTTCGACTCCGTGGAAATCTCCGGCGTGGAAGATCGGTTCAACGCCTCCCTGGGCACATACCACGATCTG
CTGAAAATTATCAAGGACAAGGACTTCCTGGACAATGAGGAAAACGAGGACATTCTGGAAGATATCGTGC
TGACCCTGACACTGTTTGAGGACAGAGAGATGATCGAGGAACGGCTGAAAACCTATGCCCACCTGTTCGA
CGACAAAGTGATGAAGCAGCTGAAGCGGCGGAGATACACCGGCTGGGGCAGGCTGAGCCGGAAGCTGATC
AACGGCATCCGGGACAAGCAGTCCGGCAAGACAATCCTGGATTTCCTGAAGTCCGACGGCTTCGCCAACA
GAAACTTCATGCAGCTGATCCACGACGACAGCCTGACCTTTAAAGAGGACATCCAGAAAGCCCAGGTGTC
CGGCCAGGGCGATAGCCTGCACGAGCACATTGCCAATCTGGCCGGCAGCCCCGCCATTAAGAAGGGCATC
CTGCAGACAGTGAAGGTGGTGGACGAGCTCGTGAAAGTGATGGGCCGGCACAAGCCCGAGAACATCGTGA
TCGAAATGGCCAGAGAGAACCAGACCACCCAGAAGGGACAGAAGAACAGCCGCGAGAGAATGAAGCGGAT
CGAAGAGGGCATCAAAGAGCTGGGCAGCCAGATCCTGAAAGAACACCCCGTGGAAAACACCCAGCTGCAG
AACGAGAAGCTGTACCTGTACTACCTGCAGAATGGGCGGGATATGTACGTGGACCAGGAACTGGACATCA
ACCGGCTGTCCGACTACGATGTGGACCATATCGTGCCTCAGAGCTTTCTGAAGGACGACTCCATCGACAA
CAAGGTGCTGACCAGAAGCGACAAGAACCGGGGCAAGAGCGACAACGTGCCCTCCGAAGAGGTCGTGAAG
AAGATGAAGAACTACTGGCGGCAGCTGCTGAACGCCAAGCTGATTACCCAGAGAAAGTTCGACAATCTGA
CCAAGGCCGAGAGAGGCGGCCTGAGCGAACTGGATAAGGCCGGCTTCATCAAGAGACAGCTGGTGGAAAC
CCGGCAGATCACAAAGCACGTGGCACAGATCCTGGACTCCCGGATGAACACTAAGTACGACGAGAATGAC
AAGCTGATCCGGGAAGTGAAAGTGATCACCCTGAAGTCCAAGCTGGTGTCCGATTTCCGGAAGGATTTCC
AGTTTTACAAAGTGCGCGAGATCAACAACTACCACCACGCCCACGACGCCTACCTGAACGCCGTCGTGGG
AACCGCCCTGATCAAAAAGTACCCTAAGCTGGAAAGCGAGTTCGTGTACGGCGACTACAAGGTGTACGAC
GTGCGGAAGATGATCGCCAAGAGCGAGCAGGAAATCGGCAAGGCTACCGCCAAGTACTTCTTCTACAGCA
ACATCATGAACTTTTTCAAGACCGAGATTACCCTGGCCAACGGCGAGATCCGGAAGCGGCCTCTGATCGA
GACAAACGGCGAAACCGGGGAGATCGTGTGGGATAAGGGCCGGGATTTTGCCACCGTGCGGAAAGTGCTG
AGCATGCCCCAAGTGAATATCGTGAAAAAGACCGAGGTGCAGACAGGCGGCTTCAGCAAAGAGTCTATCC
TGCCCAAGAGGAACAGCGATAAGCTGATCGCCAGAAAGAAGGACTGGGACCCTAAGAAGTACGGCGGCTT
CGACAGCCCCACCGTGGCCTATTCTGTGCTGGTGGTGGCCAAAGTGGAAAAGGGCAAGTCCAAGAAACTG
AAGAGTGTGAAAGAGCTGCTGGGGATCACCATCATGGAAAGAAGCAGCTTCGAGAAGAATCCCATCGACT
TTCTGGAAGCCAAGGGCTACAAAGAAGTGAAAAAGGACCTGATCATCAAGCTGCCTAAGTACTCCCTGTT
CGAGCTGGAAAACGGCCGGAAGAGAATGCTGGCCTCTGCCGGCGAACTGCAGAAGGGAAACGAACTGGCC
CTGCCCTCCAAATATGTGAACTTCCTGTACCTGGCCAGCCACTATGAGAAGCTGAAGGGCTCCCCCGAGG
ATAATGAGCAGAAACAGCTGTTTGTGGAACAGCACAAGCACTACCTGGACGAGATCATCGAGCAGATCAG
CGAGTTCTCCAAGAGAGTGATCCTGGCCGACGCTAATCTGGACAAAGTGCTGTCCGCCTACAACAAGCAC
CGGGATAAGCCCATCAGAGAGCAGGCCGAGAATATCATCCACCTGTTTACCCTGACCAATCTGGGAGCCC
CTGCCGCCTTCAAGTACTTTGACACCACCATCGACCGGAAGAGGTACACCAGCACCAAAGAGGTGCTGGA
CGCCACCCTGATCCACCAGAGCATCACCGGCCTGTACGAGACACGGATCGACCTGTCTCAGCTGGGAGGC
GACAAGCGACCTGCCGCCACAAAGAAGGCTGGACAGGCTAAGAAGAAGAAAGATTACAAAGACGATGACG
ATAAGGGATCCGGCGCAACAAACTTCTCTCTGCTGAAACAAGCCGGAGATGTCGAAGAGAATCCTGGACC
GACCGAGTACAAGCCCACGGTGCGCCTCGCCACCCGCGACGACGTCCCCAGGGCCGTACGCACCCTCGCC
GCCGCGTTCGCCGACTACCCCGCCACGCGCCACACCGTCGATCCGGACCGCCACATCGAGCGGGTCACCG
AGCTGCAAGAACTCTTCCTCACGCGCGTCGGGCTCGACATCGGCAAGGTGTGGGTCGCGGACGACGGCGC
CGCGGTGGCGGTCTGGACCACGCCGGAGAGCGTCGAAGCGGGGGCGGTGTTCGCCGAGATCGGCCCGCGC
ATGGCCGAGTTGAGCGGTTCCCGGCTGGCCGCGCAGCAACAGATGGAAGGCCTCCTGGCGCCGCACCGGC
CCAAGGAGCCCGCGTGGTTCCTGGCCACCGTCGGAGTCTCGCCCGACCACCAGGGCAAGGGTCTGGGCAG
CGCCGTCGTGCTCCCCGGAGTGGAGGCGGCCGAGCGCGCCGGGGTGCCCGCCTTCCTGGAGACCTCCGCG
CCCCGCAACCTCCCCTTCTACGAGCGGCTCGGCTTCACCGTCACCGCCGACGTCGAGGTGCCCGAAGGAC
CGCGCACCTGGTGCATGACCCGCAAGCCCGGTGCCTGAACGCGTTAAGTCGACAATCAACCTCTGGATTA
CAAAATTTGTGAAAGATTGACTGGTATTCTTAACTATGTTGCTCCTTTTACGCTATGTGGATACGCTGCT
TTAATGCCTTTGTATCATGCTATTGCTTCCCGTATGGCTTTCATTTTCTCCTCCTTGTATAAATCCTGGT
TGCTGTCTCTTTATGAGGAGTTGTGGCCCGTTGTCAGGCAACGTGGCGTGGTGTGCACTGTGTTTGCTGA
CGCAACCCCCACTGGTTGGGGCATTGCCACCACCTGTCAGCTCCTTTCCGGGACTTTCGCTTTCCCCCTC
CCTATTGCCACGGCGGAACTCATCGCCGCCTGCCTTGCCCGCTGCTGGACAGGGGCTCGGCTGTTGGGCA
CTGACAATTCCGTGGTGTTGTCGGGGAAATCATCGTCCTTTCCTTGGCTGCTCGCCTGTGTTGCCACCTG
GATTCTGCGCGGGACGTCCTTCTGCTACGTCCCTTCGGCCCTCAATCCAGCGGACCTTCCTTCCCGCGGC
CTGCTGCCGGCTCTGCGGCCTCTTCCGCGTCTTCGCCTTCGCCCTCAGACGAGTCGGATCTCCCTTTGGG
CCGCCTCCCCGCGTCGACTTTAAGACCAATGACTTACAAGGCAGCTGTAGATCTTAGCCACTTTTTAAAA
GAAAAGGGGGGACTGGAAGGGCTAATTCACTCCCAACGAAGACAAGATCTGCTTTTTGCTTGTACTGGGT
CTCTCTGGTTAGACCAGATCTGAGCCTGGGAGCTCTCTGGCTAACTAGGGAACCCACTGCTTAAGCCTCA
ATAAAGCTTGCCTTGAGTGCTTCAAGTAGTGTGTGCCCGTCTGTTGTGTGACTCTGGTAACTAGAGATCC
CTCAGACCCTTTTAGTCAGTGTGGAAAATCTCTAGCAGGGCCCGTTTAAACCCGCTGATCAGCCTCGACT
GTGCCTTCTAGTTGCCAGCCATCTGTTGTTTGCCCCTCCCCCGTGCCTTCCTTGACCCTGGAAGGTGCCA
CTCCCACTGTCCTTTCCTAATAAAATGAGGAAATTGCATCGCATTGTCTGAGTAGGTGTCATTCTATTCT
GGGGGGTGGGGTGGGGCAGGACAGCAAGGGGGAGGATTGGGAAGACAATAGCAGGCATGCTGGGGATGCG
GTGGGCTCTATGGCTTCTGAGGCGGAAAGAACCAGCTGGGGCTCTAGGGGGTATCCCC
[124 nt withheld, positions 7129-7252]
C
[91 nt withheld, positions 7254-7344]
A
[49 nt withheld, positions 7346-7394]
CCTTTGACGTTGGAGTCCACGTTCTTT
[37 nt withheld, positions 7422-7458]
ACCCTATCTCGGTCTATTCTTTTGATTTATAAGGGATTTTGCCGATTTCGGCCTATTGGTTAAAAAATGA
GCTGATTTAACAAAAATTTAACGCGAATTAATTCTGTGGAATGTGTGTCAGTTAGGGTGTGGAAAGTCCC
CAGGCTCCCCAGCAGGCAGAAGTATGCAAAGCATGCATCTCAATTAGTCAGCAACCAGGTGTGGAAAGTC
CCCAGGCTCCCCAGCAGGCAGAAGTATGCAAAGCATGCATCTCAATTAGTCAGCAACCATAGTCCCGCCC
CTAACTCCGCCCATCCCGCCCCTAACTCCGCCCAGTTCCGCCCATTCTCCGCCCCATGGCTGACTAATTT
TTTTTATTTATGCAGAGGCCGAGGCCGCCTCTGCCTCTGAGCTATTCCAGAAGTAGTGAGGAGGCTTTTT
TGGAGGCCTAGGCTTTTGCAAAAAGCTCCCGGGAGCTTGTATATCCATTTTCGGATCTGATCAGCACGTG
TTGACAATTAATCATCGGCATAGTATATCGGCATAGTATAATACGACAAGGTGAGGAACTAAACCATGGC
CAAGTTGACCAGTGCCGTTCCGGTGCTCACCGCGCGCGACGTCGCCGGAGCGGTCGAGTTCTGGACCGAC
CGGCTCGGGTTCTCCCGGGACTTCGTGGAGGACGACTTCGCCGGTGTGGTCCGGGACGACGTGACCCTGT
TCATCAGCGCGGTCCAGGACCAGGTGGTGCCGGACAACACCCTGGCCTGGGTGTGGGTGCGCGGCCTGGA
CGAGCTGTACGCCGAGTGGTCGGAGGTCGTGTCCACGAACTTCCGGGACGCCTCCGGGCCGGCCATGACC
GAGATCGGCGAGCAGCCGTGGGGGCGGGAGTTCGCCCTGCGCGACCCGGCCGGCAACTGCGTGCACTTCG
TGGCCGAGGAGCAGGACTGACACGTGCTACGAGATTTCGATTCCACCGCCGCCTTCTATGAAAGGTTGGG
CTTCGGAATCGTTTTCCGGGACGCCGGCTGGATGATCCTCCAGCGCGGGGATCTCATGCTGGAGTTCTTC
GCCCACCCCAACTTGTTTATTGCAGCTTATAATGGTTACAAATAAAGCAATAGCATCACAAATTTCACAA
ATAAAGCATTTTTTTCACTGCATTCTAGTTGTGGTTTGTCCAAACTCATCAATGTATCTTATCATGTCTG
TATACCGTCGACCTCTAGCTAGAGCTTGGCGTAATCATGGTCATAGCTGTTTCCTGTGTGAAATTGTTAT
CCGCTCACAATTCCACACAACATACGAGCCGGAAGCATAAAGTGTAAAGCCTGGGGTGCCTAATGAGTGA
GCTAACTCACATTAATTGCGTTGCGCTCACTGCCCGCTTTCCAGTCGGGAAACCTGTCGTGCCAGCTGCA
TTAATGAATCGGCCAACGCGCGGGGAGAGGCGGTTTGCGTATTGGGCGCTCTTCCGCTTCCTCGCTCACT
GACTCGCTGCGCTCGGTCGTTCGGCTGCGGCGAGCGGTATCAGCTCACTCAAAGGCGGTAATACGGTTAT
CCACAGAATCAGGGGATAACGCAGGAAAGAACATGTGAGCAAAAGGCCAGCAAAAGGCCAGGAACCGTAA
AAAGGCCGCGTTGCTGGCGTTTTTCCATAGGCTCCGCCCCCCTGACGAGCATCACAAAAATCGACGCTCA
AGTCAGAGGTGGCGAAACCCGACAGGACTATAAAGATACCAGGCGTTTCCCCCTGGAAGCTCCCTCGTGC
GCTCTCCTGTTCCGACCCTGCCGCTTACCGGATACCTGTCCGCCTTTCTCCCTTCGGGAAGCGTGGCGCT
TTCTCATAGCTCACGCTGTAGGTATCTCAGTTCGGTGTAGGTCGTTCGCTCCAAGCTGGGCTGTGTGCAC
GAACCCCCCGTTCAGCCCGACCGCTGCGCCTTATCCGGTAACTATCGTCTTGAGTCCAACCCGGTAAGAC
ACGACTTATCGCCACTGGCAGCAGCCACTGGTAACAGGATTAGCAGAGCGAGGTATGTAGGCGGTGCTAC
AGAGTTCTTGAAGTGGTGGCCTAACTACGGCTACACTAGAAGAACAGTATTTGGTATCTGCGCTCTGCTG
AAGCCAGTTACCTTCGGAAAAAGAGTTGGTAGCTCTTGATCCGGCAAACAAACCACCGCTGGTAGCGGTG
GTTTTTTTGTTTGCAAGCAGCAGATTACGCGCAGAAAAAAAGGATCTCAAGAAGATCCTTTGATCTTTTC
TACGGGGTCTGACGCTCAGTGGAACGAAAACTCACGTTAAGGGATTTTGGTCATGAGATTATCAAAAAGG
ATCTTCACCTAGATCCTTTTAAATTAAAAATGAAGTTTTAAATCAATCTAAAGTATATATGAGTAAACTT
GGTCTGACAGTTACCAATGCTTAATCAGTGAGGCACCTATCTCAGCGATCTGTCTATTTCGTTCATCCAT
AGTTGCCTGACTCCCCGTCGTGTAGATAACTACGATACGGGAGGGCTTACCATCTGGCCCCAGTGCTGCA
ATGATACCGCGAGACCCACGCTCACCGGCTCCAGATTTATCAGCAATAAACCAGCCAGCCGGAAGGGCCG
AGCGCAGAAGTGGTCCTGCAACTTTATCCGCCTCCATCCAGTCTATTAATTGTTGCCGGGAAGCTAGAGT
AAGTAGTTCGCCAGTTAATAGTTTGCGCAACGTTGTTGCCATTGCTACAGGCATCGTGGTGTCACGCTCG
TCGTTTGGTATGGCTTCATTCAGCTCCGGTTCCCAACGATCAAGGCGAGTTACATGATCCCCCATGTTGT
GCAAAAAAGCGGTTAGCTCCTTCGGTCCTCCGATCGTTGTCAGAAGTAAGTTGGCCGCAGTGTTATCACT
CATGGTTATGGCAGCACTGCATAATTCTCTTACTGTCATGCCATCCGTAAGATGCTTTTCTGTGACTGGT
GAGTACTCAACCAAGTCATTCTGAGAATAGTGTATGCGGCGACCGAGTTGCTCTTGCCCGGCGTCAATAC
GGGATAATACCGCGCCACATAGCAGAACTTTAAAAGTGCTCATCATTGGAAAACGTTCTTCGGGGCGAAA
ACTCTCAAGGATCTTACCGCTGTTGAGATCCAGTTCGATGTAACCCACTCGTGCACCCAACTGATCTTCA
GCATCTTTTACTTTCACCAGCGTTTCTGGGTGAGCAAAAACAGGAAGGCAAAATGCCGCAAAAAAGGGAA
TAAGGGCGACACGGAAATGTTGAATACTCATACTCTTCCTTTTTCAATATTATTGAAGCATTTATCAGGG
TTATTGTCTCATGAGCGGATACATATTTGAATGTATTTAGAAAAATAAACAAATAGGGGTTCCGCGCACA
TTTCCCCGAAAAGTGCCACCTGACGTCGACGGATCGGGAGATCTCCCGATCCCCTATGGTGCACTCTCAG
TACAATCTGCTCTGATGCCGCATAGTTAAGCCAGTATCTGCTCCCTGCTTGTGTGTTGGAGGTCGCTGAG
TAGTGCGCGAGCAAAATTTAAGCTACAACAAGGCAAGGCTTGACCGACAATTGCATGAAGAATCTGCTTA
GGGTTAGGCGTTTTGCGCTGCTTCGCGATGTACGGGCCAGATATACGCGTTGACATTGATTATTGACTAG
TTATTAATAGTAATCAATTACGGGGTCATTAGTTCATAGCCCATATATGGAGTTCCGCGTTACATAACTT
ACGGTAAATGGCCCGCCTGGCTGACCGCCCAACGACCCCCGCCCATTGACGTCAATAATGACGTATGTTC
CCATAGTAACGCCAATAGGGACTTTCCATTGACGTCAATGGGTGGAGTATTTACGGTAAACTGCCCACTT
GGCAGTACATCAAGTGTATCATATGCCAAGTACGCCCCCTATTGACGTCAATGACGGTAAATGGCCCGCC
TGGCATTATGCCCAGTACATGACCTTATGGGACTTTCCTACTTGGCAGTACATCTACGTATTAGTCATCG
CTATTACCATGGTGATGCGGTTTTGGCAGTACATCAATGGGCGTGGATAGCGGTTTGACTCACGGGGATT
TCCAAGTCTCCACCCCATTGACGTCAATGGGAGTTTGTTTTGGCACCAAAATCAACGGGACTTTCCAAAA
TGTCGTAACAACTCCGCCCCATTGACGCAAATGGGCGGTAGGCGTGTACGGTGGGAGGTCTATATAAGCA
GCGCGTTTTGCCTGTACTGGGTCTCTCTGGTTAGACCAGATCTGAGCCTGGGAGCTCTCTGGCTAACTAG
GGAACCCACTGCTTAAGCCTCAATAAAGCTTGCCTTGAGTGCTTCAAGTAGTGTGTGCCCGTCTGTTGTG
TGACTCTGGTAACTAGAGATCCCTCAGACCCTTTTAGTCAGTGTGGAAAATCTCTAGCAGTGGCGCCCGA
ACAGGGACTTGAAAGCGAAAGGGAAACCAGAGGAGCTCTCTCGACGCAGGACTCGGCTTGCTGAAGCGCG
CACGGCAAGAGGCGAGGGGCGGCGACTGGTGAGTACGCCAAAAATTTTGACTAGCGGAGGCTAGAAGGAG
AGAGATGGGTGCGAGAGCGTCAGTATTAAGCGGGGGAGAATTAGATCGCGATGGGAAAAAATTCGGTTAA
GGCCAGGGGGAAAGAAAAAATATAAATTAAAACATATAGTATGGGCAAGCAGGGAGCTAGAACGATTCGC
AGTTAATCCTGGCCTGTTAGAAACATCAGAAGGCTGTAGACAAATACTGGGACAGCTACAACCATCCCTT
CAGACAGGATCAGAAGAACTTAGATCATTATATAATACAGTAGCAACCCTCTATTGTGTGCATCAAAGGA
TAGAGATAAAAGACACCAAGGAAGCTTTAGACAAGATAGAGGAAGAGCAAAACAAAAGTAAGACCACCGC
ACAGCAAGCGGCCGCTGATCTTCAGACCTGGAGGAGGAGATATGAGGGACAATTGGAGAAGTGAATTATA
TAAATATAAAGTAGTAAAAATTGAACCATTAGGAGTAGCACCCACCAAGGCAAAGAGAAGAGTGGTGCAG
AGAGAAAAAAGAGCAGTGGGAATAGGAGCTTTGTTCCTTGGGTTCTTGGGAGCAGCAGGAAGCACTATGG
GCGCAGCGTCAATGACGCTGACGGTACAGGCCAGACAATTATTGTCTGGTATAGTGCAGCAGCAGAACAA
TTTGCTGAGGGCTATTGAGGCGCAACAGCATCTGTTGCAACTCACAGTCTGGGGCATCAAGCAGCTCCAG
GCAAGAATCCTGGCTGTGGAAAGATACCTAAAGGATCAACAGCTCCTGGGGATTTGGGGTTGCTCTGGAA
AACTCATTTGCACCACTGCTGTGCCTTGGAATGCTAGTTGGAGTAATAAATCTCTGGAACAGATTTGGAA
TCACACGACCTGGATGGAGTGGGACAGAGAAATTAACAATTACACAAGCTTAATACACTCCTTAATTGAA
GAATCGCAAAACCAGCAAGAAAAGAATGAACAAGAATTATTGGAATTAGATAAATGGGCAAGTTTGTGGA
ATTGGTTTAACATAACAAATTGGCT
Features (pLannotate 1.2.2; 33 found; start..end, strand, type, name):
    119..219     +  CDS            Rev (fragment): human immunodeficiency virus 1 (HIV-1) Rev protein; rev; enhances nuclear export of unspliced and incompletely spliced viral mRNAs
    269..386     +  misc_feature   cPPT/CTS: central polypurine tract and central termination sequence of HIV-1
    437..677     +  promoter       U6 promoter: RNA polymerase III promoter for human U6 snRNA
    707..782     +  misc_RNA       gRNA scaffold: guide RNA scaffold for the Streptococcus pyogenes CRISPR/Cas9 system
    800..818     +  CDS            small t antigen (fragment): SV40 (simian virus 40) small t antigen
    844..1055    +  promoter       EF-1α core promoter: core promoter for human elongation factor EF-1α
   1080..5183    +  CDS            Cas9: Cas9 (Csn1) endonuclease from the Streptococcus pyogenes Type II CRISPR/Cas system generates RNA-guided double strand breaks in DNA
   5321..5918    +  CDS            PuroR (fragment): puromycin N-acetyltransferase; pac from Streptomyces; confers resistance to puromycin
   5934..6522    +  misc_feature   WPRE: woodchuck hepatitis virus posttranscriptional regulatory element
   6573..6592    +  misc_feature   cPPT/CTS (fragment): central polypurine tract and central termination sequence of HIV-1
   6594..6827    +  LTR            3' LTR (ΔU3): self-inactivating 3' long terminal repeat (LTR) from HIV-1
   6859..7083    +  polyA_signal   bGH poly(A) signal: bovine growth hormone polyadenylation signal
   7087..7108    +  promoter       SV40 promoter (fragment): SV40 enhancer and early promoter
   7129..7557    +  rep_origin     f1 ori (sequence partly withheld): f1 bacteriophage origin of replication; arrow indicates direction of (+) strand synthesis
   7571..7900    +  promoter       SV40 promoter: SV40 enhancer and early promoter
   7948..7995    +  promoter       EM7 promoter: synthetic bacterial promoter&nbsp
   8014..8388    +  CDS            BleoR: antibiotic-binding protein; Sh ble from Streptoalloteichus hindustanus; confers resistance to bleomycin, phleomycin, and Zeocin™
   8398..8523    +  CDS            ble (fragment): BLE_KLEPN - Experimental evidence at protein level: Swiss-Prot protein existence level 1. Binding protein with a strong affinity to the bleomycin family of antibiotics. Binds to CL990; an antimitotic-antibiotic compound. From Klebsiella pneumoniae.
   8518..8639    +  polyA_signal   SV40 poly(A) signal: SV40 polyadenylation signal
   8710..8732    -  protein_bind   lac operator (fragment): The lac repressor binds to the lac operator to inhibit transcription in E. coli. This inhibition can be relieved by adding lactose or isopropyl-β-D-thiogalactopyranoside (IPTG). lac repressor encoded by lacI
   8736..8766    -  promoter       lac promoter: promoter for the E. coli lac operon
   8781..8802    -  protein_bind   CAP binding site: CAP binding activates transcription in the presence of cAMP. E. coli catabolite activator protein
   8815..8907    -  CDS            lacI (fragment): lac repressor; lacI; The lac repressor binds to the lac operator to inhibit transcription in E. coli. This inhibition can be relieved by adding lactose or isopropyl-β-D-thiogalactopyranoside (IPTG).
   9090..9678    -  rep_origin     ori: high-copy-number ColE1/pMB1/pBR322/pUC origin of replication
   9849..10709   -  CDS            AmpR: β-lactamase; bla; confers resistance to ampicillin, carbenicillin, and related antibiotics
  10710..10814   -  promoter       AmpR promoter: bla
  10873..10925   -  misc_feature   bom (fragment): basis of mobility region from pBR322
  11080..11459   +  enhancer       CMV enhancer: human cytomegalovirus immediate early enhancer
  11460..11659   +  promoter       CMV promoter: human cytomegalovirus (CMV) immediate early promoter
  11677..11857   +  LTR            5' LTR (truncated): truncated 5' long terminal repeat (LTR) from HIV-1
  11904..12029   +  misc_feature   HIV-1 Ψ: packaging signal of human immunodeficiency virus type 1
  12013..12376   +  CDS            HIV-1 gag (fragment): gag protein from human immunodeficiency virus 1; gag
  12522..12755   +  misc_feature   RRE: The Rev response element (RRE) of HIV-1 allows for Rev-dependent mRNA export from the nucleus to the cytoplasm.
