[The description below was written by a language model from this plasmid's Addgene catalogue record and pLannotate feature annotations shown in this document.]
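Description:
sgMAPKAP1_1 is an all-in-one lentiviral CRISPR-Cas9 plasmid built on the lentiCRISPRv2 backbone and carrying a single guide RNA directed against human MAPKAP1, the gene encoding SIN1. It is maintained in E. coli through a high-copy ColE1/pUC-type origin with ampicillin resistance (AmpR), and also carries an f1 origin. Outside the viral region, the backbone contains an SV40/EM7-driven BleoR cassette with an SV40 poly(A) signal.

The transfer cassette is a self-inactivating HIV-1 design. A CMV enhancer/promoter drives a truncated 5' LTR, followed by the Ψ packaging signal with a partial gag sequence, the RRE for Rev-dependent export of the genomic RNA, and a cPPT/CTS element. It ends in a ΔU3 3' LTR, with a bGH poly(A) signal downstream. Within this frame, the human U6 RNA polymerase III promoter transcribes the MAPKAP1-targeting spacer fused to the S. pyogenes gRNA scaffold. An EF-1α core promoter drives S. pyogenes Cas9, followed on the same strand by the puromycin N-acetyltransferase gene, so transduced cells can be selected with puromycin. The linker between these two coding regions is not annotated in the feature tables. A WPRE downstream enhances transcript expression.

Two sequence records are provided, a depositor full sequence and a repository sequencing result. They differ slightly in length (13,028 versus 13,013 nt) and in start coordinate but show the same set and order of features. The plasmid is intended for producing lentivirus to disrupt MAPKAP1 in human cells, and the associated work concerns mTORC2 assembly and function and mTORC2-dependent tumor growth.
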