Addgene plasmid #124912: sgMAPKAP1_1
Purpose: Targeting human MAPKAP1 (SIN1) gene by CRISPR-Cas9
Depositing lab: Jin Chen. Depositing organization: Vanderbilt University. Publication: Disruption of the Scaffolding Function of mLST8 Selectively Inhibits mTORC2 Assembly and Function and Suppresses mTORC2-Dependent Tumor Growth In Vivo. Hwang Y, Kim LC, Song W, Edwards DN, Cook RS, Chen J. Cancer Res. 2019 Jul 1;79(13):3178-3184. doi: 10.1158/0008-5472.CAN-18-3658. Epub 2019 May 13. PubMed 31085701.
Backbone
  Vector backbone: lentiCRISPRv2
  Vector type: Lentiviral, CRISPR
  Selectable markers: Puromycin
Growth in bacteria
  Bacterial resistance: Ampicillin, 100 μg/mL
  Growth temperature: 30°C
  Growth strain: NEB Stable
  Copy number: High Copy
Gene/Insert
  Gene/Insert name: MAPKAP1 (alt names: SIN1; mSIN1)
  gRNA/shRNA sequence: TGAGGTAATATCGACTGACT
  Species: H. sapiens (human)
  Entrez Gene: MAPKAP1 (a.k.a. JC310, MIP1, SIN1, SIN1b, SIN1g)
  Cloning method: Restriction Enzyme; 5′ cloning site Unknown (unknown if destroyed); 3′ cloning site Unknown (unknown if destroyed)
  Sequencing primers: 5′ hU6-F
Terms and licenses: Academic/Nonprofit Terms; Industry Terms: Not Available to Industry
How to cite: sgMAPKAP1_1 was a gift from Jin Chen (Addgene plasmid # 124912 ; http://n2t.net/addgene:124912 ; RRID:Addgene_124912)
